Addgene plasmid #158313: pLKO_Ollas.C.HA_NGFR
Purpose: Protein Barcode (Pro-Code) for vector/cell tracking. Contains U6 trRNA cassette for sgRNA cloning. Enables phenotypic CRISPR screens at a single cell resolution (using cytometry).
Depositing lab: Brian Brown. Depositing organization: Icahn School of Medicine at Mount Sinai. Publication: Protein Barcodes Enable High-Dimensional Single-Cell CRISPR Screens. Wroblewska A, Dhainaut M, Ben-Zvi B, Rose SA, Park ES, Amir ED, Bektesevic A, Baccarini A, Merad M, Rahman AH, Brown BD. Cell. 2018 Nov 1;175(4):1141-1155.e16. doi: 10.1016/j.cell.2018.09.022. Epub 2018 Oct 18. PubMed 30343902.
Backbone
  Vector backbone: pLKO
  Backbone size w/o insert (bp): 9000
  Vector type: Lentiviral, CRISPR
Growth in bacteria
  Bacterial resistance: Ampicillin, 100 μg/mL
  Growth temperature: 37°C
  Growth strain: NEB Stable
  Copy number: High Copy
Gene/Insert
  Gene/Insert name: Pro-Code Tagged human dNGFR
  Species: H. sapiens (human)
  Insert size (bp): 1000
  Mutation: Truncation of the signaling domain
  Entrez Gene: NGFR (a.k.a. CD271, Gp80-LNGFR, TNFRSF16, p75(NTR), p75NTR)
  Promoter: EF1a
  Tag / fusion protein: Ollas.C.HA (N terminal on insert)
  Cloning method: Restriction Enzyme; 5′ cloning site Unknown (unknown if destroyed)
  Sequencing primers: 5′ cctttttgagtttggatcttggttcat
Terms and licenses: Academic/Nonprofit Terms; Industry Terms: Not Available to Industry
How to cite: pLKO_Ollas.C.HA_NGFR was a gift from Brian Brown (Addgene plasmid # 158313 ; http://n2t.net/addgene:158313 ; RRID:Addgene_158313)
