[The description below was written by a language model from this plasmid's Addgene catalogue record and pLannotate feature annotations shown in this document.]
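Description:
pLKO_Ollas.C.HA_NGFR is a lentiviral CRISPR vector on the pLKO backbone that pairs a guide RNA expression cassette with a protein barcode ("Pro-Code") reporter. It is maintained in E. coli through a high-copy ColE1/pUC origin with ampicillin selection (AmpR); an f1 origin and an SV40 origin are also annotated in the backbone. The viral genome is of the third-generation type. An RSV promoter fused to a truncated HIV-1 5' LTR drives genomic RNA production in packaging cells. It is followed by the Ψ packaging signal, a gag fragment, the Rev response element for Rev-dependent nuclear export, and a cPPT/CTS element. A WPRE lies downstream of the payload to enhance transcript expression, and a second truncated LTR followed by an SV40 polyadenylation signal closes the transfer cassette.

Two expression units sit within the provirus. A human U6 RNA polymerase III promoter lies upstream of the S. pyogenes Cas9 guide RNA scaffold, providing the site into which an sgRNA spacer is cloned; no Cas9 is annotated, so the nuclease must be supplied separately. The EF-1α promoter drives human NGFR truncated to remove its signaling domain (dNGFR), which serves as an inert cell-surface scaffold. The record lists an N-terminal Ollas.C.HA tag on this protein, an epitope combination that forms this vector's particular barcode, although the individual epitopes are not separately annotated in the feature table. No mammalian drug-selection marker is annotated.

Because each Pro-Code vector can be linked to a specific sgRNA, antibody detection of the epitope combination by cytometry identifies which guide a cell received. This supports vector and cell tracking and phenotypic CRISPR screens at single-cell resolution.
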