Features (pLannotate 1.2.2; 29 found; start..end, strand, type, name):
     50..290     +  promoter       U6 promoter: RNA polymerase III promoter for human U6 snRNA
    317..392     +  misc_RNA       gRNA scaffold: guide RNA scaffold for the Streptococcus pyogenes CRISPR/Cas9 system
    440..557     +  misc_feature   cPPT/CTS: central polypurine tract and central termination sequence of HIV-1
    624..690     +  CDS            small t antigen (fragment): SV40 (simian virus 40) small t antigen
    697..1875    +  promoter       EF-1α promoter: strong constitutive promoter for human elongation factor EF-1α
   1892..1917    +  misc_feature   MCS (fragment): multiple cloning site
   1930..2901    +  CDS            NGFR (fragment): TNR16_HUMAN - Also known as TNFRSF16. Experimental evidence at protein level: Swiss-Prot protein existence level 1. Low affinity receptor which can bind to NGF, BDNF, NTF3, and NTF4. Forms a heterodimeric receptor with SORCS2 that binds the precursor forms of NGF, BDNF and NTF3 with high affinity, and has much lower affinity for mature NGF and BDNF (PubMed:24908487). Plays an important role in differentiation and survival of specific neuronal populations during development (By similarity). Can mediate cell survival as well as cell death of neural cells. Plays a role in the inactivation of RHOA
   2932..3520    +  misc_feature   WPRE: woodchuck hepatitis virus posttranscriptional regulatory element
   3525..3662    +  CDS            nef (fragment): NEF_HV1LA - Experimental evidence at protein level: Swiss-Prot protein existence level 1. Extracellular Nef protein targets CD4(+) T-lymphocytes for apoptosis by interacting with CXCR4 surface receptors. From Human immunodeficiency virus type 1 group M subtype B (isolate Lai) (HIV-1).
   3648..3828    +  LTR            5' LTR (truncated): truncated 5' long terminal repeat (LTR) from HIV-1
   3900..4021    +  polyA_signal   SV40 poly(A) signal: SV40 polyadenylation signal
   4061..4196    +  rep_origin     SV40 ori: SV40 origin of replication
   4217..4235    -  promoter       T7 promoter: promoter for bacteriophage T7 RNA polymerase
   4243..4398    +  CDS            lacZα (fragment): LacZα fragment of β-galactosidase; lacZ fragment
   4403..4831    +  rep_origin     f1 ori (sequence partly withheld): f1 bacteriophage origin of replication; arrow indicates direction of (+) strand synthesis
   4884..4988    +  promoter       AmpR promoter: bla
   4989..5849    +  CDS            AmpR: β-lactamase; bla; confers resistance to ampicillin, carbenicillin, and related antibiotics
   6020..6608    +  rep_origin     ori: high-copy-number ColE1/pMB1/pBR322/pUC origin of replication
   6791..6883    +  CDS            lacI (fragment): lac repressor; lacI; The lac repressor binds to the lac operator to inhibit transcription in E. coli. This inhibition can be relieved by adding lactose or isopropyl-β-D-thiogalactopyranoside (IPTG).
   6896..6917    +  protein_bind   CAP binding site: CAP binding activates transcription in the presence of cAMP. E. coli catabolite activator protein
   6932..6962    +  promoter       lac promoter: promoter for the E. coli lac operon
   6970..6986    +  protein_bind   lac operator: The lac repressor binds to the lac operator to inhibit transcription in E. coli. This inhibition can be relieved by adding lactose or isopropyl-β-D-thiogalactopyranoside (IPTG). lac repressor encoded by lacI
   7031..7049    +  promoter       T3 promoter: promoter for bacteriophage T3 RNA polymerase
   7077..7303    +  promoter       RSV promoter: Rous sarcoma virus enhancer/promoter
   7304..7484    +  LTR            5' LTR (truncated): truncated 5' long terminal repeat (LTR) from HIV-1
   7531..7656    +  misc_feature   HIV-1 Ψ: packaging signal of human immunodeficiency virus type 1
   7640..8003    +  CDS            HIV-1 gag (fragment): gag protein from human immunodeficiency virus 1; gag
   8149..8382    +  misc_feature   RRE: The Rev response element (RRE) of HIV-1 allows for Rev-dependent mRNA export from the nucleus to the cytoplasm.
   8759..8859    +  CDS            Rev (fragment): human immunodeficiency virus 1 (HIV-1) Rev protein; rev; enhances nuclear export of unspliced and incompletely spliced viral mRNAs
>Addgene plasmid #158313 | pLKO_Ollas.C.HA_NGFR | addgene full sequence | sequence record 329896 | Addgene NGS Result
TCGACGGTATCGATCACGAGACTAGTATCGAGCGGCCGCCCCCTTCACCGAGGGCCTATTTCCCATGATT
CCTTCATATTTGCATATACGATACAAGGCTGTTAGAGAGATAATTGGAATTAATTTGACTGTAAACACAA
AGATATTAGTACAAAATACGTGACGTAGAAAGTAATAATTTCTTGGGTAGTTTGCAGTTTTAAAATTATG
TTTTAAAATGGACTATCATATGCTTACCGTAACTTGAAAGTATTTCGATTTCTTGGCTTTATATATCTTG
TGGAAAGGACGAAACACCGGGTCTTCGAGAAGACCTGTTTTAGAGCTAGAAATAGCAAGTTAAAATAAGG
CTAGTCCGTTATCAACTTGAAAAAGTGGCACCGAGTCGGTGCTTTTTTTAATTCTCGACCTCGAGACAAA
TGGCAGTATTCATCCACAATTTTAAAAGAAAAGGGGGGATTGGGGGGTACAGTGCAGGGGAAAGAATAGT
AGACATAATAGCAACAGACATACAAACTAAAGAATTACAAAAACAAATTACAAAAATTCAAAATTTTCGG
GTTTATTACAGGGACAGCAGAGATCCACTTTGGCCGCGGCTCGAGGCGATAAGCTTTGCAAAGATGGATA
AAGTTTTAAACAGAGAGGAATCTTTGCAGCTAATGGACCTTCTAGGTCTTGAAAGGAGTGGGAATTGGCT
CCGGTGCCCGTCAGTGGGCAGAGCGCACATCGCCCACAGTCCCCGAGAAGTTGGGGGGAGGGGTCGGCAA
TTGAACCGGTGCCTAGAGAAGGTGGCGCGGGGTAAACTGGGAAAGTGATGTCGTGTACTGGCTCCGCCTT
TTTCCCGAGGGTGGGGGAGAACCGTATATAAGTGCAGTAGTCGCCGTGAACGTTCTTTTTCGCAACGGGT
TTGCCGCCAGAACACAGGTAAGTGCCGTGTGTGGTTCCCGCGGGCCTGGCCTCTTTACGGGTTATGGCCC
TTGCGTGCCTTGAATTACTTCCACCTGGCTGCAGTACGTGATTCTTGATCCCGAGCTTCGGGTTGGAAGT
GGGTGGGAGAGTTCGAGGCCTTGCGCTTAAGGAGCCCCTTCGCCTCGTGCTTGAGTTGAGGCCTGGCCTG
GGCGCTGGGGCCGCCGCGTGCGAATCTGGTGGCACCTTCGCGCCTGTCTCGCTGCTTTCGATAAGTCTCT
AGCCATTTAAAATTTTTGATGACCTGCTGCGACGCTTTTTTTCTGGCAAGATAGTCTTGTAAATGCGGGC
CAAGATCTGCACACTGGTATTTCGGTTTTTGGGGCCGCGGGCGGCGACGGGGCCCGTGCGTCCCAGCGCA
CATGTTCGGCGAGGCGGGGCCTGCGAGCGCGGCCACCGAGAATCGGACGGGGGTAGTCTCAAGCTGGCCG
GCCTGCTCTGGTGCCTGGCCTCGCGCCGCCGTGTATCGCCCCGCCCTGGGCGGCAAGGCTGGCCCGGTCG
GCACCAGTTGCGTGAGCGGAAAGATGGCCGCTTCCCGGCCCTGCTGCAGGGAGCTCAAAATGGAGGACGC
GGCGCTCGGGAGAGCGGGCGGGTGAGTCACCCACACAAAGGAAAAGGGCCTTTCCGTCCTCAGCCGTCGC
TTCATGTGACTCCACGGAGTACCGGGCGCCGTCCAGGCACCTCGATTAGTTCTCGAGCTTTTGGAGTACG
TCGTCTTTAGGTTGGGGGGAGGGGTTTTATGCGATGGAGTTTCCCCACACTGAGTGGGTGGAGACTGAAG
TTAGGCCAGCTTGGCACTTGATGTAATTCTCCTTGGAATTTGCCCTTTTTGAGTTTGGATCTTGGTTCAT
TCTCAAGCCTCAGACAGTGGTTCAAAGTTTTTTTCTTCCATTTCAGGTGTCGTGAGGAATTCTGCAGTCG
ATCGACGGTACCGCGGGCCCGGGATCCACGGTCGCCACCATGGGGGCAGGTGCCACCGGCCGCGCCATGG
ACGGGCCGCGCCTGCTGCTGTTGCTGCTTCTGGGGGTGTCCCTTGGAGGTGCCAAGGAGGCATGCAGCGG
CTTCGCCAACGAGCTGGGCCCCAGGCTGATGGGCAAGTGCGGAGGAGGCGGGGGAGGGGAGGACCAGGTG
GACCCCAGGCTGATCGACGGCAAGGGAGGAGGCGGGGGAGGGTACCCATACGATGTGCCAGATTACGCTC
CCACAGGCCTGTACACACACAGCGGTGAGTGCTGCAAAGCCTGCAACCTGGGCGAGGGTGTGGCCCAGCC
TTGTGGAGCCAACCAGACCGTGTGTGAGCCCTGCCTGGACAGCGTGACGTTCTCCGACGTGGTGAGCGCG
ACCGAGCCGTGCAAGCCGTGCACCGAGTGCGTGGGGCTCCAGAGCATGTCGGCGCCGTGCGTGGAGGCCG
ACGACGCCGTGTGCCGCTGCGCCTACGGCTACTACCAGGATGAGACGACTGGGCGCTGCGAGGCGTGCCG
CGTGTGCGAGGCGGGCTCGGGCCTCGTGTTCTCCTGCCAGGACAAGCAGAACACCGTGTGCGAGGAGTGC
CCCGACGGCACGTATTCCGACGAGGCCAACCACGTGGACCCGTGCCTGCCCTGCACCGTGTGCGAGGACA
CCGAGCGCCAGCTCCGCGAGTGCACACGCTGGGCCGACGCCGAGTGCGAGGAGATCCCTGGCCGTTGGAT
TACACGGTCCACACCCCCAGAGGGCTCGGACAGCACAGCCCCCAGCACCCAGGAGCCTGAGGCACCTCCA
GAACAAGACCTCATAGCCAGCACGGTGGCAGGTGTGGTGACCACAGTGATGGGCAGCTCCCAGCCCGTGG
TGACCCGAGGCACCACCGACAACCTCATCCCTGTCTATTGCTCCATCCTGGCTGCTGTGGTTGTGGGCCT
TGTGGCCTACATAGCCTTCAAGAGGTGGAACAGGGGTATCCTCTAGAGCGGCCGCGTCGACAATCAACCT
CTGGATTACAAAATTTGTGAAAGATTGACTGGTATTCTTAACTATGTTGCTCCTTTTACGCTATGTGGAT
ACGCTGCTTTAATGCCTTTGTATCATGCTATTGCTTCCCGTATGGCTTTCATTTTCTCCTCCTTGTATAA
ATCCTGGTTGCTGTCTCTTTATGAGGAGTTGTGGCCCGTTGTCAGGCAACGTGGCGTGGTGTGCACTGTG
TTTGCTGACGCAACCCCCACTGGTTGGGGCATTGCCACCACCTGTCAGCTCCTTTCCGGGACTTTCGCTT
TCCCCCTCCCTATTGCCACGGCGGAACTCATCGCCGCCTGCCTTGCCCGCTGCTGGACAGGGGCTCGGCT
GTTGGGCACTGACAATTCCGTGGTGTTGTCGGGGAAGCTGACGTCCTTTCCATGGCTGCTCGCCTGTGTT
GCCACCTGGATTCTGCGCGGGACGTCCTTCTGCTACGTCCCTTCGGCCCTCAATCCAGCGGACCTTCCTT
CCCGCGGCCTGCTGCCGGCTCTGCGGCCTCTTCCGCATCTTCGCCTTCGCCCTCAGACGAGTCGGATCTC
CCTTTGGGCCGCCTCCCCGCCTGGGTACCTTTAAGACCAATGACTTACAAGGCAGCTGTAGATCTTAGCC
ACTTTTTAAAAGAAAAGGGGGGACTGGAAGGGCTAATTCACTCCCAACGAAGATAAGATCTGCTTTTTGC
TTGTACTGGGTCTCTCTGGTTAGACCAGATCTGAGCCTGGGAGCTCTCTGGCTAACTAGGGAACCCACTG
CTTAAGCCTCAATAAAGCTTGCCTTGAGTGCTTCAAGTAGTGTGTGCCCGTCTGTTGTGTGACTCTGGTA
ACTAGAGATCCCTCAGACCCTTTTAGTCAGTGTGGAAAATCTCTAGCAGTAGTAGTTCATGTCATCTTAT
TATTCAGTATTTATAACTTGCAAAGAAATGAATATCAGAGAGTGAGAGGAACTTGTTTATTGCAGCTTAT
AATGGTTACAAATAAAGCAATAGCATCACAAATTTCACAAATAAAGCATTTTTTTCACTGCATTCTAGTT
GTGGTTTGTCCAAACTCATCAATGTATCTTATCATGTCTGGCTCTAGCTATCCCGCCCCTAACTCCGCCC
ATCCCGCCCCTAACTCCGCCCAGTTCCGCCCATTCTCCGCCCCATGGCTGACTAATTTTTTTTATTTATG
CAGAGGCCGAGGCCGCCTCGGCCTCTGAGCTATTCCAGAAGTAGTGAGGAGGCTTTTTTGGAGGCCTAGG
GACGTACCCAATTCGCCCTATAGTGAGTCGTATTACGCGCGCTCACTGGCCGTCGTTTTACAACGTCGTG
ACTGGGAAAACCCTGGCGTTACCCAACTTAATCGCCTTGCAGCACATCCCCCTTTCGCCAGCTGGCGTAA
TAGCGAAGAGGCCCGCACCGATCGCCCTTCCCAACAGTTGCGCAGCCTGAATGGCGAATGGG
[124 nt withheld, positions 4403-4526]
C
[91 nt withheld, positions 4528-4618]
A
[49 nt withheld, positions 4620-4668]
CCTTTGACGTTGGAGTCCACGTTCTTT
[37 nt withheld, positions 4696-4732]
ACCCTATCTCGGTCTATTCTTTTGATTTATAAGGGATTTTGCCGATTTCGGCCTATTGGTTAAAAAATGA
GCTGATTTAACAAAAATTTAACGCGAATTTTAACAAAATATTAACGCTTACAATTTAGGTGGCACTTTTC
GGGGAAATGTGCGCGGAACCCCTATTTGTTTATTTTTCTAAATACATTCAAATATGTATCCGCTCATGAG
ACAATAACCCTGATAAATGCTTCAATAATATTGAAAAAGGAAGAGTATGAGTATTCAACATTTCCGTGTC
GCCCTTATTCCCTTTTTTGCGGCATTTTGCCTTCCTGTTTTTGCTCACCCAGAAACGCTGGTGAAAGTAA
AAGATGCTGAAGATCAGTTGGGTGCACGAGTGGGTTACATCGAACTGGATCTCAACAGCGGTAAGATCCT
TGAGAGTTTTCGCCCCGAAGAACGTTTTCCAATGATGAGCACTTTTAAAGTTCTGCTATGTGGCGCGGTA
TTATCCCGTATTGACGCCGGGCAAGAGCAACTCGGTCGCCGCATACACTATTCTCAGAATGACTTGGTTG
AGTACTCACCAGTCACAGAAAAGCATCTTACGGATGGCATGACAGTAAGAGAATTATGCAGTGCTGCCAT
AACCATGAGTGATAACACTGCGGCCAACTTACTTCTGACAACGATCGGAGGACCGAAGGAGCTAACCGCT
TTTTTGCACAACATGGGGGATCATGTAACTCGCCTTGATCGTTGGGAACCGGAGCTGAATGAAGCCATAC
CAAACGACGAGCGTGACACCACGATGCCTGTAGCAATGGCAACAACGTTGCGCAAACTATTAACTGGCGA
ACTACTTACTCTAGCTTCCCGGCAACAATTAATAGACTGGATGGAGGCGGATAAAGTTGCAGGACCACTT
CTGCGCTCGGCCCTTCCGGCTGGCTGGTTTATTGCTGATAAATCTGGAGCCGGTGAGCGTGGGTCTCGCG
GTATCATTGCAGCACTGGGGCCAGATGGTAAGCCCTCCCGTATCGTAGTTATCTACACGACGGGGAGTCA
GGCAACTATGGATGAACGAAATAGACAGATCGCTGAGATAGGTGCCTCACTGATTAAGCATTGGTAACTG
TCAGACCAAGTTTACTCATATATACTTTAGATTGATTTAAAACTTCATTTTTAATTTAAAAGGATCTAGG
TGAAGATCCTTTTTGATAATCTCATGACCAAAATCCCTTAACGTGAGTTTTCGTTCCACTGAGCGTCAGA
CCCCGTAGAAAAGATCAAAGGATCTTCTTGAGATCCTTTTTTTCTGCGCGTAATCTGCTGCTTGCAAACA
AAAAAACCACCGCTACCAGCGGTGGTTTGTTTGCCGGATCAAGAGCTACCAACTCTTTTTCCGAAGGTAA
CTGGCTTCAGCAGAGCGCAGATACCAAATACTGTTCTTCTAGTGTAGCCGTAGTTAGGCCACCACTTCAA
GAACTCTGTAGCACCGCCTACATACCTCGCTCTGCTAATCCTGTTACCAGTGGCTGCTGCCAGTGGCGAT
AAGTCGTGTCTTACCGGGTTGGACTCAAGACGATAGTTACCGGATAAGGCGCAGCGGTCGGGCTGAACGG
GGGGTTCGTGCACACAGCCCAGCTTGGAGCGAACGACCTACACCGAACTGAGATACCTACAGCGTGAGCT
ATGAGAAAGCGCCACGCTTCCCGAAGGGAGAAAGGCGGACAGGTATCCGGTAAGCGGCAGGGTCGGAACA
GGAGAGCGCACGAGGGAGCTTCCAGGGGGAAACGCCTGGTATCTTTATAGTCCTGTCGGGTTTCGCCACC
TCTGACTTGAGCGTCGATTTTTGTGATGCTCGTCAGGGGGGCGGAGCCTATGGAAAAACGCCAGCAACGC
GGCCTTTTTACGGTTCCTGGCCTTTTGCTGGCCTTTTGCTCACATGTTCTTTCCTGCGTTATCCCCTGAT
TCTGTGGATAACCGTATTACCGCCTTTGAGTGAGCTGATACCGCTCGCCGCAGCCGAACGACCGAGCGCA
GCGAGTCAGTGAGCGAGGAAGCGGAAGAGCGCCCAATACGCAAACCGCCTCTCCCCGCGCGTTGGCCGAT
TCATTAATGCAGCTGGCACGACAGGTTTCCCGACTGGAAAGCGGGCAGTGAGCGCAACGCAATTAATGTG
AGTTAGCTCACTCATTAGGCACCCCAGGCTTTACACTTTATGCTTCCGGCTCGTATGTTGTGTGGAATTG
TGAGCGGATAACAATTTCACACAGGAAACAGCTATGACCATGATTACGCCAAGCGCGCAATTAACCCTCA
CTAAAGGGAACAAAAGCTGGAGCTGCAAGCTTAATGTAGTCTTATGCAATACTCTTGTAGTCTTGCAACA
TGGTAACGATGAGTTAGCAACATGCCTTACAAGGAGAGAAAAAGCACCGTGCATGGCGATTGGTGGAAGT
AAGGTGGTACGATCGTGCCTTATTAGGAAGGCAACAGACGGGTCTGACATGGATTGGACGAACCACTGAA
TTGCCGCATTGCAGAGATATTGTATTTAAGTGCCTAGCTCGATACATAAACGGGTCTCTCTGGTTAGACC
AGATCTGAGCCTGGGAGCTCTCTGGCTAACTAGGGAACCCACTGCTTAAGCCTCAATAAAGCTTGCCTTG
AGTGCTTCAAGTAGTGTGTGCCCGTCTGTTGTGTGACTCTGGTAACTAGAGATCCCTCAGACCCTTTTAG
TCAGTGTGGAAAATCTCTAGCAGTGGCGCCCGAACAGGGACTTGAAAGCGAAAGGGAAACCAGAGGAGCT
CTCTCGACGCAGGACTCGGCTTGCTGAAGCGCGCACGGCAAGAGGCGAGGGGCGGCGACTGGTGAGTACG
CCAAAAATTTTGACTAGCGGAGGCTAGAAGGAGAGAGATGGGTGCGAGAGCGTCAGTATTAAGCGGGGGA
GAATTAGATCGCGATGGGAAAAAATTCGGTTAAGGCCAGGGGGAAAGAAAAAATATAAATTAAAACATAT
AGTATGGGCAAGCAGGGAGCTAGAACGATTCGCAGTTAATCCTGGCCTGTTAGAAACATCAGAAGGCTGT
AGACAAATACTGGGACAGCTACAACCATCCCTTCAGACAGGATCAGAAGAACTTAGATCATTATATAATA
CAGTAGCAACCCTCTATTGTGTGCATCAAAGGATAGAGATAAAAGACACCAAGGAAGCTTTAGACAAGAT
AGAGGAAGAGCAAAACAAAAGTAAGACCACCGCACAGCAAGCGGCCGCTGATCTTCAGACCTGGAGGAGG
AGATATGAGGGACAATTGGAGAAGTGAATTATATAAATATAAAGTAGTAAAAATTGAACCATTAGGAGTA
GCACCCACCAAGGCAAAGAGAAGAGTGGTGCAGAGAGAAAAAAGAGCAGTGGGAATAGGAGCTTTGTTCC
TTGGGTTCTTGGGAGCAGCAGGAAGCACTATGGGCGCAGCGTCAATGACGCTGACGGTACAGGCCAGACA
ATTATTGTCTGGTATAGTGCAGCAGCAGAACAATTTGCTGAGGGCTATTGAGGCGCAACAGCATCTGTTG
CAACTCACAGTCTGGGGCATCAAGCAGCTCCAGGCAAGAATCCTGGCTGTGGAAAGATACCTAAAGGATC
AACAGCTCCTGGGGATTTGGGGTTGCTCTGGAAAACTCATTTGCACCACTGCTGTGCCTTGGAATGCTAG
TTGGAGTAATAAATCTCTGGAACAGATTTGGAATCACACGACCTGGATGGAGTGGGACAGAGAAATTAAC
AATTACACAAGCTTAATACACTCCTTAATTGAAGAATCGCAAAACCAGCAAGAAAAGAATGAACAAGAAT
TATTGGAATTAGATAAATGGGCAAGTTTGTGGAATTGGTTTAACATAACAAATTGGCTGTGGTATATAAA
ATTATTCATAATGATAGTAGGAGGCTTGGTAGGTTTAAGAATAGTTTTTGCTGTACTTTCTATAGTGAAT
AGAGTTAGGCAGGGATATTCACCATTATCGTTTCAGACCCACCTCCCAACCCCGAGGGGACCCGACAGGC
CCGAAGGAATAGAAGAAGAAGGTGGAGAGAGAGACAGAGACAGATCCATTCGATTAGTGAACGGATC
