>Addgene plasmid #158313 | pLKO_Ollas.C.HA_NGFR | depositor partial sequence | sequence record 305495 | Tagged NGFR
ATGGGGGCAGGTGCCACCGGCCGCGCCATGGACGGGCCGCGCCTGCTGCTGTTGCTGCTTCTGGGGGTGT
CCCTTGGAGGTGCCAAGGAGGCATGCAGCGGCTTCGCCAACGAGCTGGGCCCCAGGCTGATGGGCAAGTG
CGGAGGAGGCGGGGGAGGGGAGGACCAGGTGGACCCCAGGCTGATCGACGGCAAGGGAGGAGGCGGGGGA
GGGTACCCATACGATGTGCCAGATTACGCTCCCACAGGCCTGTACACACACAGCGGTGAGTGCTGCAAAG
CCTGCAACCTGGGCGAGGGTGTGGCCCAGCCTTGTGGAGCCAACCAGACCGTGTGTGAGCCCTGCCTGGA
CAGCGTGACGTTCTCCGACGTGGTGAGCGCGACCGAGCCGTGCAAGCCGTGCACCGAGTGCGTGGGGCTC
CAGAGCATGTCGGCGCCGTGCGTGGAGGCCGACGACGCCGTGTGCCGCTGCGCCTACGGCTACTACCAGG
ATGAGACGACTGGGCGCTGCGAGGCGTGCCGCGTGTGCGAGGCGGGCTCGGGCCTCGTGTTCTCCTGCCA
GGACAAGCAGAACACCGTGTGCGAGGAGTGCCCCGACGGCACGTATTCCGACGAGGCCAACCACGTGGAC
CCGTGCCTGCCCTGCACCGTGTGCGAGGACACCGAGCGCCAGCTCCGCGAGTGCACACGCTGGGCCGACG
CCGAGTGCGAGGAGATCCCTGGCCGTTGGATTACACGGTCCACACCCCCAGAGGGCTCGGACAGCACAGC
CCCCAGCACCCAGGAGCCTGAGGCACCTCCAGAACAAGACCTCATAGCCAGCACGGTGGCAGGTGTGGTG
ACCACAGTGATGGGCAGCTCCCAGCCCGTGGTGACCCGAGGCACCACCGACAACCTCATCCCTGTCTATT
GCTCCATCCTGGCTGCTGTGGTTGTGGGCCTTGTGGCCTACATAGCCTTCAAGAGGTGGAACAGGGGTAT
CCTCTAG
